>Addgene plasmid #206885 | pU6-sgRNA-CBh-eGFP | addgene full sequence | sequence record 410960 | Addgene NGS Result
GAGGGCCTATTTCCCATGATTCCTTCATATTTGCATATACGATACAAGGCTGTTAGAGAGATAATTGGAA
TTAATTTGACTGTAAACACAAAGATATTAGTACAAAATACGTGACGTAGAAAGTAATAATTTCTTGGGTA
GTTTGCAGTTTTAAAATTATGTTTTAAAATGGACTATCATATGCTTACCGTAACTTGAAAGTATTTCGAT
TTCTTGGCTTTATATATCTTGTGGAAAGGACGAAACACCGGGTCTTCGAGAAGACCTGTTTAAGAGCTAT
GCTGGAAACAGCATAGCAAGTTTAAATAAGGCTAGTCCGTTATCAACTTTGCTGGAAACAGCAAAGTGGC
ACCGAGTCGGTGCTTTTTTGTTTTAGAGCTAGAAATAGCAAGTTAAAATAAGGCTAGTCCGTTTTTAGCG
CGTGCGCCAATTCTGCAGACAAATGGCTCTAGAGGTACCCGTTACATAACTTACGGTAAATGGCCCGCCT
GGCTGACCGCCCAACGACCCCCGCCCATTGACGTCAATAGTAACGCCAATAGGGACTTTCCATTGACGTC
AATGGGTGGAGTATTTACGGTAAACTGCCCACTTGGCAGTACATCAAGTGTATCATATGCCAAGTACGCC
CCCTATTGACGTCAATGACGGTAAATGGCCCGCCTGGCATTGTGCCCAGTACATGACCTTATGGGACTTT
CCTACTTGGCAGTACATCTACGTATTAGTCATCGCTATTACCATGGTCGAGGTGAGCCCCACGTTCTGCT
TCACTCTCCCCATCTCCCCCCCCTCCCCACCCCCAATTTTGTATTTATTTATTTTTTAATTATTTTGTGC
AGCGATGGGGGCGGGGGGGGGGGGGGGGSGSGCGCSGGGGGGGGGGGGGGGGGGGGGGGGGGGGGGSGGG
GSGRGGCGGAGAGGTGCGGCGGCAGCCAATCAGAGCGGCGCGCTCCGAAAGTTTCCTTTTATGGCGAGGC
GGCGGCGGCGGCGGCCCTATAAAAAGCGAAGCGCGCGGCGGGCGGGAGTCGCTGCGCGCTGCCTTCGCCC
CGTGCCCCGCTCCGCCGCCGCCTCGCGCCGCCCGCCCCGGCTCTGACTGACCGCGTTACTCCCACAGGTG
AGCGGGCGGGACGGCCCTTCTCCTCCGGGCTGTAATTAGCTGAGCAAGAGGTAAGGGTTTAAGGGATGGT
TGGTTGGTGGGGTATTAATGTTTAATTACCTGGAGCACCTGCCTGAAATCACTTTTTTTCAGGTTGGACC
GGTCGCCACCATGGTGAGCAAGGGCGAGGAGCTGTTCACCGGGGTGGTGCCCATCCTGGTCGAGCTGGAC
GGCGACGTAAACGGCCACAAGTTCAGCGTGTCCGGCGAGGGCGAGGGCGATGCCACCTACGGCAAGCTGA
CCCTGAAGTTCATCTGCACCACCGGCAAGCTGCCCGTGCCCTGGCCCACCCTCGTGACCACCCTGACCTA
CGGCGTGCAGTGCTTCAGCCGCTACCCCGACCACATGAAGCAGCACGACTTCTTCAAGTCCGCCATGCCC
GAAGGCTACGTCCAGGAGCGCACCATCTTCTTCAAGGACGACGGCAACTACAAGACCCGCGCCGAGGTGA
AGTTCGAGGGCGACACCCTGGTGAACCGCATCGAGCTGAAGGGCATCGACTTCAAGGAGGACGGCAACAT
CCTGGGGCACAAGCTGGAGTACAACTACAACAGCCACAACGTCTATATCATGGCCGACAAGCAGAAGAAC
GGCATCAAGGTGAACTTCAAGATCCGCCACAACATCGAGGACGGCAGCGTGCAGCTCGCCGACCACTACC
AGCAGAACACCCCCATCGGCGACGGCCCCGTGCTGCTGCCCGACAACCACTACCTGAGCACCCAGTCCGC
CCTGAGCAAAGACCCCAACGAGAAGCGCGATCACATGGTCCTGCTGGAGTTCGTGACCGCCGCCGGGATC
ACTCTCGGCATGGACGAGCTGTACAAGCCTAGAGCTCGCTGATCAGCCTCGACTGTGCCTTCTAGTTGCC
AGCCATCTGTTGTTTGCCCCTCCCCCGTGCCTTCCTTGACCCTGGAAGGTGCCACTCCCACTGTCCTTTC
CTAATAAAATGAGGAAATTGCATCGCATTGTCTGAGTAGGTGTCATTCTATTCTGGGGGGTGGGGTGGGG
CAGGACAGCAAGGGGGAGGATTGGGAAGAGAATAGCAGGCATGCTGGGGAGCGGCCGCAGGAACCCCTAG
TGATGGAGTTGGCCACTCCCTCTCTGCGCGCTCGCTCGCTCACTGAGGCCGGGCGACCAAAGGTCGCCCG
ACGCCCGGGCTTTGCCCGGGCGGCCTCAGTGAGCGAGCGAGCGCGCAGCTGCCTGCAGGGGCGCCTGATG
CGGTATTTTCTCCTTACGCATCTGTGCGGTATTTCACACCGCATA
[95 nt withheld, positions 2426-2520]
T
[46 nt withheld, positions 2522-2567]
C
[141 nt withheld, positions 2569-2709]
CCTTTGACGTTGGAGTCCACGTTCTTT
[37 nt withheld, positions 2737-2773]
ACTCTATCTCGGGCTATTCTTTTGATTTATAAGGGATTTTGCCGATTTCGGTCTATTGGTTAAAAAATGA
GCTGATTTAACAAAAATTTAACGCGAATTTTAACAAAATATTAACGTTTACAATTTTATGGTGCACTCTC
AGTACAATCTGCTCTGATGCCGCATAGTTAAGCCAGCCCCGACACCCGCCAACACCCGCTGACGCGCCCT
GACGGGCTTGTCTGCTCCCGGCATCCGCTTACAGACAAGCTGTGACCGTCTCCGGGAGCTGCATGTGTCA
GAGGTTTTCACCGTCATCACCGAAACGCGCGAGACGAAAGGGCCTCGTGATACGCCTATTTTTATAGGTT
AATGTCATGATAATAATGGTTTCTTAGACGTCAGGTGGCACTTTTCGGGGAAATGTGCGCGGAACCCCTA
TTTGTTTATTTTTCTAAATACATTCAAATATGTATCCGCTCATGAGACAATAACCCTGATAAATGCTTCA
ATAATATTGAAAAAGGAAGAGTATGAGTATTCAACATTTCCGTGTCGCCCTTATTCCCTTTTTTGCGGCA
TTTTGCCTTCCTGTTTTTGCTCACCCAGAAACGCTGGTGAAAGTAAAAGATGCTGAAGATCAGTTGGGTG
CACGAGTGGGTTACATCGAACTGGATCTCAACAGCGGTAAGATCCTTGAGAGTTTTCGCCCCGAAGAACG
TTTTCCAATGATGAGCACTTTTAAAGTTCTGCTATGTGGCGCGGTATTATCCCGTATTGACGCCGGGCAA
GAGCAACTCGGTCGCCGCATACACTATTCTCAGAATGACTTGGTTGAGTACTCACCAGTCACAGAAAAGC
ATCTTACGGATGGCATGACAGTAAGAGAATTATGCAGTGCTGCCATAACCATGAGTGATAACACTGCGGC
CAACTTACTTCTGACAACGATCGGAGGACCGAAGGAGCTAACCGCTTTTTTGCACAACATGGGGGATCAT
GTAACTCGCCTTGATCGTTGGGAACCGGAGCTGAATGAAGCCATACCAAACGACGAGCGTGACACCACGA
TGCCTGTAGCAATGGCAACAACGTTGCGCAAACTATTAACTGGCGAACTACTTACTCTAGCTTCCCGGCA
ACAATTAATAGACTGGATGGAGGCGGATAAAGTTGCAGGACCACTTCTGCGCTCGGCCCTTCCGGCTGGC
TGGTTTATTGCTGATAAATCTGGAGCCGGTGAGCGTGGAAGCCGCGGTATCATTGCAGCACTGGGGCCAG
ATGGTAAGCCCTCCCGTATCGTAGTTATCTACACGACGGGGAGTCAGGCAACTATGGATGAACGAAATAG
ACAGATCGCTGAGATAGGTGCCTCACTGATTAAGCATTGGTAACTGTCAGACCAAGTTTACTCATATATA
CTTTAGATTGATTTAAAACTTCATTTTTAATTTAAAAGGATCTAGGTGAAGATCCTTTTTGATAATCTCA
TGACCAAAATCCCTTAACGTGAGTTTTCGTTCCACTGAGCGTCAGACCCCGTAGAAAAGATCAAAGGATC
TTCTTGAGATCCTTTTTTTCTGCGCGTAATCTGCTGCTTGCAAACAAAAAAACCACCGCTACCAGCGGTG
GTTTGTTTGCCGGATCAAGAGCTACCAACTCTTTTTCCGAAGGTAACTGGCTTCAGCAGAGCGCAGATAC
CAAATACTGTTCTTCTAGTGTAGCCGTAGTTAGGCCACCACTTCAAGAACTCTGTAGCACCGCCTACATA
CCTCGCTCTGCTAATCCTGTTACCAGTGGCTGCTGCCAGTGGCGATAAGTCGTGTCTTACCGGGTTGGAC
TCAAGACGATAGTTACCGGATAAGGCGCAGCGGTCGGGCTGAACGGGGGGTTCGTGCACACAGCCCAGCT
TGGAGCGAACGACCTACACCGAACTGAGATACCTACAGCGTGAGCTATGAGAAAGCGCCACGCTTCCCGA
AGGGAGAAAGGCGGACAGGTATCCGGTAAGCGGCAGGGTCGGAACAGGAGAGCGCACGAGGGAGCTTCCA
GGGGGAAACGCCTGGTATCTTTATAGTCCTGTCGGGTTTCGCCACCTCTGACTTGAGCGTCGATTTTTGT
GATGCTCGTCAGGGGGGCGGAGCCTATGGAAAAACGCCAGCAACGCGGCCTTTTTACGGTTCCTGGCCTT
TTGCTGGCCTTTTGCTCACATGT
Features (pLannotate 1.2.2; 16 found; start..end, strand, type, name):
      1..241     +  promoter       U6 promoter: RNA polymerase III promoter for human U6 snRNA
    286..329     +  misc_RNA       tracrRNA (fragment): trans-activating CRISPR RNA for the Streptococcus pyogenes CRISPR/Cas9 system
    370..413     +  misc_RNA       gRNA scaffold (fragment): guide RNA scaffold for the Streptococcus pyogenes CRISPR/Cas9 system
    460..745     +  enhancer       CMV enhancer: human cytomegalovirus immediate early enhancer; contains an 18-bp deletion relative to the standard CMV enhancer
    747..1024    +  promoter       chicken β-actin promoter: No description available
   1025..1252    +  intron         hybrid intron: hybrid between chicken β-actin (CBA) and minute virus of mice (MMV) introns (Gray et al., 2011)
   1271..1987    +  CDS            EGFP: EGFP is a basic (constitutively fluorescent) green fluorescent protein published in 1996, derived from Aequorea victoria. It is reported to be a rapidly-maturing weak dimer with moderate acid sensitivity.
   2013..2124    +  polyA_signal   bGH poly(A) signal: bovine growth hormone polyadenylation signal
   2229..2369    +  repeat_region  AAV2 ITR: inverted terminal repeat of adeno-associated virus serotype 2 inverted
   2374..2425    -  misc_feature   bom (fragment): basis of mobility region from pBR322
   2444..2899    +  rep_origin     f1 ori (sequence partly withheld): f1 bacteriophage origin of replication; arrow indicates direction of (+) strand synthesis
   2900..2949    -  misc_feature   bom (fragment): basis of mobility region from pBR322
   3051..3086    -  CDS            rop (fragment): Rop protein, which maintains plasmids at low copy number; rop
   3181..3285    +  promoter       AmpR promoter: bla
   3286..4146    +  CDS            AmpR: β-lactamase; bla; confers resistance to ampicillin, carbenicillin, and related antibiotics
   4317..4905    +  rep_origin     ori: high-copy-number ColE1/pMB1/pBR322/pUC origin of replication
