[The description below was written by a language model from this plasmid's Addgene catalogue record and pLannotate feature annotations shown in this document.]
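Description:
pU6-sgRNA-CBh-eGFP is an empty mammalian expression backbone of about 5 kb for cloning single guide RNAs. It is built on pU6-sgRNA-OptScf2 and is intended for use with the Streptococcus pyogenes CRISPR/Cas9 system. In bacteria it is maintained as a high-copy plasmid through a ColE1/pUC-type origin and selected with ampicillin via the β-lactamase gene and its own promoter. An f1 phage origin is also present, along with short remnants of the pBR322 bom and rop regions.

The plasmid carries two independent expression units. The first is a human U6 RNA polymerase III promoter followed by the guide RNA scaffold. The annotation software recognises this scaffold only as two fragments (tracrRNA and gRNA scaffold). That pattern fits the catalogue description of an optimised scaffold variant, "OptScf2", which differs from the standard sequence, although the record does not describe the modifications. No spacer is present; a user-chosen targeting sequence is inserted downstream of U6, and Gibson assembly is the listed cloning method.

The second unit is a CBh promoter, made up of the CMV enhancer, the chicken β-actin promoter and a hybrid CBA/MVM intron. It drives EGFP and ends in a bovine growth hormone polyadenylation signal, giving constitutive green fluorescence that marks transfected cells.

A single AAV2 inverted terminal repeat is annotated downstream of the poly(A) signal. With only one ITR detected, the record does not support describing the plasmid as a functional AAV transfer vector. The associated publication concerns lentivirus-derived nanoparticles that deliver CRISPR/Cas ribonucleoprotein complexes, so the plasmid presumably served as an sgRNA expression source in that work, though the record does not spell this out.
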