Addgene plasmid #206885: pU6-sgRNA-CBh-eGFP
Purpose: (Empty Backbone) cloning backbone for sgRNA using OptScf2
Depositing lab: Jacob Giehm Mikkelsen. Depositing organization: Aarhus University. Publication: Engineered lentivirus-derived nanoparticles (LVNPs) for delivery of CRISPR/Cas ribonucleoprotein complexes supporting base editing, prime editing and in vivo gene modification. Haldrup J, Andersen S, Labial ARL, Wolff JH, Frandsen FP, Skov TW, Rovsing AB, Nielsen I, Jakobsen TS, Askou AL, Thomsen MK, Corydon TJ, Thomsen EA, Mikkelsen JG. Nucleic Acids Res. 2023 Sep 8:gkad676. doi: 10.1093/nar/gkad676. PubMed 37678882.
Backbone
  Vector backbone: pU6-sgRNA-OptScf2
  Backbone size (bp): 4967
  Promoter: U6
Growth in bacteria
  Bacterial resistance: Ampicillin, 100 μg/mL
  Growth temperature: 37°C
  Growth strain: NEB Stable
  Copy number: High Copy
Gene/Insert
  Cloning method: Gibson Cloning
  Sequencing primers: 5′ gagggcctatttcccatga
Terms and licenses: Academic/Nonprofit Terms; Industry Terms: Not Available to Industry
How to cite: pU6-sgRNA-CBh-eGFP was a gift from Jacob Giehm Mikkelsen (Addgene plasmid # 206885 ; http://n2t.net/addgene:206885 ; RRID:Addgene_206885)
